Addgene plasmid #244083: pAAV.CAGFLEX.(ER).iGlucoSnFR2.HaloTag
Purpose: ER targeted expression of green glucose sensor with non-responsive HaloTag
Depositing lab: Tim Brown & HHMI-JRC Tool Translation Team. Depositing organization: HHMI, Janelia Research Campus. Publication: iGlucoSnFR2: A genetically encoded fluorescent sensor for measuring intracellular or extracellular glucose in vivo in mouse brain. Marvin JS, Machler P, Meng C, Ates T, Patel RH, Adhikari R, Makurath MA, Ku Z, Feliciano D, Atasoy D, Cui G, Kleinfeld D, Brown TA. Sci Adv. 2025 Nov 14;11(46):eadz3889. doi: 10.1126/sciadv.adz3889. Epub 2025 Nov 12. PubMed 41223288.
Backbone
  Vector backbone: pAAV
  Vector type: AAV
Growth in bacteria
  Bacterial resistance: Ampicillin, 100 μg/mL
  Growth temperature: 37°C
  Growth strain: NEB Stable
  Copy number: High Copy
Gene/Insert
  Gene/Insert name: iGlucoSnFR2.HaloTag
  Species: M. musculus (mouse), Synthetic
  Tag / fusion protein: IgG kappa leader (N terminal on insert); mIRFP670nano3 (C terminal on insert)
  Cloning method: Restriction Enzyme; 5′ cloning site Unknown (unknown if destroyed)
Terms and licenses: Academic/Nonprofit Terms; Industry Terms: Not Available to Industry
How to cite: pAAV.CAGFLEX.(ER).iGlucoSnFR2.HaloTag was a gift from Tim Brown & HHMI-JRC Tool Translation Team (Addgene plasmid # 244083 ; http://n2t.net/addgene:244083 ; RRID:Addgene_244083)
