[The description below was written by a language model from this plasmid's Addgene catalogue record and pLannotate feature annotations shown in this document.]
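Description:
pAAV.CAGFLEX.(ER).iGlucoSnFR2.HaloTag is an adeno-associated virus transfer plasmid of about 7.9 kb for Cre-dependent expression of an endoplasmic reticulum-targeted green fluorescent glucose sensor. It is maintained in E. coli through a high-copy ColE1/pUC-type origin with ampicillin resistance, and it also carries an f1 origin. Two AAV2 inverted terminal repeats flank the expression cassette, so everything between them can be packaged into recombinant AAV particles. The recombination-deficient growth strain listed is a common choice for keeping ITRs intact.

The cassette is driven by a CAG-type promoter, made up of a CMV enhancer, the chicken β-actin promoter and hybrid intron fragments. It ends with a WPRE, which boosts transcript stability and expression, and an SV40 polyadenylation signal. These regulatory parts are annotated on the minus strand, whereas the coding features lie on the plus strand, between oppositely oriented pairs of loxP and lox2272 sites. This is the FLEX (double-inverted) arrangement: the open reading frame starts out antisense to the promoter and is silent, and Cre recombinase inverts it and locks it into the sense orientation, restricting expression to Cre-positive cells.

The annotated coding features are a GFP-derived segment, corresponding to the sensor's fluorescent reporter, and a dhaA haloalkane dehalogenase-derived sequence, which is the HaloTag. The glucose-binding portion of the sensor was not annotated. According to the record, the HaloTag does not respond to glucose, so once labelled with a dye ligand it could plausibly serve as a reference signal for normalisation. The catalogue lists an N-terminal IgG kappa leader, consistent with entry into the secretory pathway. It also lists a C-terminal mIRFP670nano3 tag, which fits neither the construct name nor the feature table and may be a catalogue error. No ER retention signal is annotated.
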