Features (pLannotate 1.2.2; 21 found; start..end, strand, type, name):
      2..58      +  CDS            lacI (fragment): lac repressor; lacI; The lac repressor binds to the lac operator to inhibit transcription in E. coli. This inhibition can be relieved by adding lactose or isopropyl-β-D-thiogalactopyranoside (IPTG).
     52..185     -  repeat_region  AAV2 ITR: inverted terminal repeat of adeno-associated virus serotype 2 inverted
    256..324     +  CDS            large T antigen (fragment): large T antigen from SV40 (simian virus 40)
    347..468     +  polyA_signal   SV40 poly(A) signal: SV40 polyadenylation signal
    511..1099    -  misc_feature   WPRE: woodchuck hepatitis virus posttranscriptional regulatory element
   1133..1166    -  protein_bind   loxP: Cre-mediated recombination occurs in the 8-bp core sequence (GCATACAT). Cre recombinase
   1237..1270    -  protein_bind   lox2272: Cre-mediated recombination occurs in the 8-bp core sequence (GGATACTT). lox2272 sites are compatible with each other, but incompatible with loxP or loxN sites (Lee and Saito, 1988). Cre recombinase
   2322..3041    +  CDS            cEGFP: cEGFP is a basic (constitutively fluorescent) green fluorescent protein published in 2008, derived from Aequorea victoria.
   3306..4184    +  CDS            dhaA: DHAA_PSEPV - Experimental evidence at protein level: Swiss-Prot protein existence level 1. Catalyzes hydrolytic cleavage of carbon-halogen bonds in halogenated aliphatic compounds, leading to the formation of the corresponding primary alcohols, halide ions and protons. Has a broad substrate specificity, as it is able to dehalogenate mono- and di- chlorinated and brominated alkanes (up to at least C10), and the two isomers of 1,3-dichloropropene to 3-chloroallyl alcohol; the highest activity was found with 1,2-dibromoethane, while no activity was observed with the analog 1,2-dichloroethane. Fro
   4224..4257    +  protein_bind   loxP: Cre-mediated recombination occurs in the 8-bp core sequence (GCATACAT). Cre recombinase
   4320..4353    +  protein_bind   lox2272: Cre-mediated recombination occurs in the 8-bp core sequence (GGATACTT). lox2272 sites are compatible with each other, but incompatible with loxP or loxN sites (Lee and Saito, 1988). Cre recombinase
   4418..4548    -  intron         chimeric intron (fragment): chimera between introns from chicken β-actin and rabbit β-globin
   4637..4772    -  intron         hybrid intron (fragment): hybrid between chicken β-actin (CBA) and minute virus of mice (MMV) introns (Gray et al., 2011)
   4773..5050    -  promoter       chicken β-actin promoter: No description available
   5052..5300    -  enhancer       CMV enhancer (fragment): human cytomegalovirus immediate early enhancer
   5361..5493    +  repeat_region  AAV2 ITR (fragment): inverted terminal repeat of adeno-associated virus serotype 2 inverted
   5488..5557    +  CDS            lacZα (fragment): LacZα fragment of β-galactosidase; lacZ fragment
   5562..5990    +  rep_origin     f1 ori (sequence partly withheld): f1 bacteriophage origin of replication; arrow indicates direction of (+) strand synthesis
   6043..6147    +  promoter       AmpR promoter: bla
   6148..7008    +  CDS            AmpR: β-lactamase; bla; confers resistance to ampicillin, carbenicillin, and related antibiotics
   7179..7767    +  rep_origin     ori: high-copy-number ColE1/pMB1/pBR322/pUC origin of replication
>Addgene plasmid #244083 | pAAV.CAGFLEX.(ER).iGlucoSnFR2.HaloTag | addgene full sequence | sequence record 487023 | Addgene NGS Result
AGCGCCCAATACGCAAACCGCCTCTCCCCGCGCGTTGGCCGATTCATTAATGCAGCTGCGCGCTCGCTCG
CTCACTGAGGCCGCCCGGGCAAAGCCCGGGCGTCGGGCGACCTTTGGTCGCCCGGCCTCAGTGAGCGAGC
GAGCGCGCAGAGAGGGAGTGGCCAACTCCATCACTAGGGGTTCCTTGTAGTTAATGATTAACCCGCCATG
CTACTTATCTACGTAGCCATGCTCTAGGAAGATCCTTATCGATTTTACCACATTTGTAGAGGTTTTACTT
GCTTTAAAAAACCTCCCACATCTCCCCCTGAACCTGAAACATAAAATGAATGCAATTGTTGTTGTTAACT
TGTTTATTGCAGCTTATAATGGTTACAAATAAAGCAATAGCATCACAAATTTCACAAATAAAGCATTTTT
TTCACTGCATTCTAGTTGTGGTTTGTCCAAACTCATCAATGTATCTTATCATGTCTGCTCGAAGCGGCCG
CCCGGGTCGACGGTATCGATGCGGGGAGGCGGCCCAAAGGGAGATCCGACTCGTCTGAGGGCGAAGGCGA
AGACGCGGAAGAGGCCGCAGAGCCGGCAGCAGGCCGCGGGAAGGAAGGTCCGCTGGATTGAGGGCCGAAG
GGACGTAGCAGAAGGACGTCCCGCGCAGAATCCAGGTGGCAACACAGGCGAGCAGCCAAGGAAAGGACGA
TGATTTCCCCGACAACACCACGGAATTGTCAGTGCCCAACAGCCGAGCCCCTGTCCAGCAGCGGGCAAGG
CAGGCGGCGATGAGTTCCGCCGTGGCAATAGGGAGGGGGAAAGCGAAAGTCCCGGAAAGGAGCTGACAGG
TGGTGGCAATGCCCCAACCAGTGGGGGTTGCGTCAGCAAACACAGTGCACACCACGCCACGTTGCCTGAC
AACGGGCCACAACTCCTCATAAAGAGACAGCAACCAGGATTTATACAAGGAGGAGAAAATGAAAGCCATA
CGGGAAGCAATAGCATGATACAAAGGCATTAAAGCAGCGTATCCACATAGCGTAAAAGGAGCAACATAGT
TAAGAATACCAGTCAATCTTTCACAAATTTTGTAATCCAGAGGTTGATTATCGATAAGCTAATTCGAACC
TCTTCGAGGGACATAACTTCGTATAATGTATGCTATACGAAGTTATGGGTCGATGGTGAGATCTGGACTA
GAGGGTCGATGGTGATGCTTGGATCAAAATAGGAAGAATCCCAATGATAACTTCGTATAAAGTATCCTAT
ACGAAGTTATGGATCCCGCCACCATGCTGCTATCCGTGCCGCTGCTGCTCGGCCTCCTCGGCCTGGCCAT
CGCCAGATCTAAGCTGGAGATTTTCTCTTGGTGGGCTGGGGATGAAGGCCCTGCCCTGGAGGCACTCATC
AGACTGTATAAACAGAAGTATCCTGGAGTAGAGGTGATAAACGCCACTGTCACCGGAGGTGCCGGTGTAA
ATGCTCGCGCTGTCCTTAAGACAAGGATGCTTGGTGGTGATCCTCCTGATACATTTCAAGTTGCAGCAGG
GATGGAGTTGATAGGCACATGGGTGGTGGCTAACAGAATGGAGGATCTCAGCGCCTTGTTTCGACAAGAG
GGTTGGCTTCAAGCCTTCCCCAAGGGCCTTATTGATCTGATTAGTTATAAAGGTGGTATATGGAGTGTGC
CCGTTAATATTCACAGGTCAAACGTAATGTGGTATTTGCCTGCAAAGCTAAAAGAGTGGGGAGTTAACCC
CCCACGGACTTGGGATGAGTTTCTTGCCACCTGTCAAACACTTAAACAAAAGGGTCTGGAAGCTCCACTG
GCTCTCGGGGAAAATTGGACACAACAACACCTCTGGGAGAGTGTCGCCTTGGCTGTATTGGGGCCTGATG
ATTGGAATAATCTGTGGAATGGGAAGCTGAAGTTCACAGACCCTAAAGCAGTTAGGGCATGGGAAGTCTT
TGGCCGCGTTTTGGACTGTGCCAACAAGGATGCAGCAGGCTTGTCTTGGCAGCAAGCTGTCGATCGGGTA
GTACAGGGGAAAGCCGCTTTTAACGTAATGGGCGACTGGGCAGCAGGATATATGACTACCACTCTCAAGT
TGAAGCCTGGTACAGATTTCGCATGGGCACCAAGTCCCGGGACACAGGGCGTCTTTATGATGGTTTCCGA
CTCTTTCGGACTTCCCAAAGGAGCCAAAAATCGACAAAACGCTATCAACTGGCTTCGATTGGTCGGCTCT
AAAGAAGGTCAAGATACATTCAACCCACTGAAAGGGTCCATCGCTGCTCGGCTCGATAGCGACCCAAGCA
AGTATCCGTGTAACGTCTATATCACCGCCGACAAGCAGAAGAACGGCATCAAGGCGAACTTCAAGATCCG
CCACAACGTGGAGGACGGCAGCGTGCAGCTCGCCGACCACTACCAGCAGAACACCCCCATCGGCGACGGC
CCCGTGCTGCTGCCCGACAACCACTACCTGGTGACCCAGTCCGTGCTGAGCAAAGACCCCAACGAGAAGC
GCGATCACATGGTCCTGCTGGAGTTCGTGACCGCCGCCGGGATCACTCTCGGCATGGACGAGCTGTACAA
GGGCGGTACCGGAGGGAGCATGAGCAAGGGCGAGGAGCTGTTCACCGGGGTGGTGCCCATCCTGGTCGAG
CTGGACGGCGACGTAAACGGCCACAAGTTCAGCGTGCGCGGCGAGGGCGAGGGCGATGCCACCAACGGCA
AGCTGACCCTGAAGTTCATCTGCACCACCGGCAAGCTGCCCGTGCCCTGGCCCACCCTCGTGACCACCCT
GACCTACGGCGTGCAGTGCTTCAGCCGCTACCCCGACCACATGAAGCAGCACGACTTCTTCAAGTCCGCC
ATGCCCGAAGGCTACGTCCAGGAGCGCACCATCAGCTTCAAGGACGACGGCACCTACAAGACCCGCGCCG
AGGTGAAGTTCGAGGGCGACACCCTGGTGAACCGCATCGAGCTGAAGGGCATCGACTTCAAGGAGGACGG
CAACATCCTGGGGCACAAGCTGGAGTACAACTTTAACAACCCCAACGCATACGGACAGAGTGCAATGCGA
GATTGGCGGAGTAATCGCATCGTTGGCTCCCTGGTAGCAGGAGCAGTGGCCCCTGAAAGCTCCATGTCAC
AATTCGGAACAGTAATGGAAATTTTCCTGCAAACACGCAACCCACAAGCAGCAGCAAATGCAGCACAAGC
TATTGCTGACCAAGTTGGCCTGGGTCGCCTTGGTCAGCTGCAGGGCGGAGGCTCGGGCGGAGGTGGGTCG
GGTGGCGGCGGATCAATGGCCGAGATCGGCACCGGCTTCCCCTTCGACCCCCACTACGTGGAGGTGCTGG
GCGAGCGCATGCACTACGTTGACGTGGGCCCCCGCGACGGCACCCCCGTGCTGTTCCTGCACGGCAACCC
CACCAGCAGCTACGTGTGGCGCAACATCATCCCCCACGTGGCCCCCACCCACCGCACTATCGCCCCCGAC
CTGATCGGCATGGGCAAGAGCGACAAGCCCGACCTGGGCTACTTCTTCGACGACCACGTGCGCTTCATGG
ACGCCTTCATCGAGGCCCTGGGCCTGGAGGAGGTGGTGCTGGTGATCCACGACTGGGGCAGCGCCCTGGG
CTTCCACTGGGCCAAGCGCAACCCCGAGCGCGTGAAGGGCATCGCCTTCATGGAGTTCATCCGCCCCATC
CCCACCTGGGACGAGTGGCCCGAGTTCGCCCGCGAGACCTTCCAGGCCTTCCGCACCACCGACGTGGGCC
GCAAGCTGATCATCGACCAGAACGTGTTCATCGAGGGCACCCTGCCCATGGGCGTGGTGCGCCCCCTGAC
CGAGGTGGAGATGGACCACTACCGCGAGCCCTTCCTGAACCCCGTGGACCGCGAGCCCCTGTGGCGCTTC
CCCAACGAGCTGCCCATCGCCGGCGAGCCCGCCAACATCGTGGCCCTGGTGGAGGAGTACATGGACTGGC
TGCACCAGAGCCCCGTGCCCAAGCTGCTGTTCTGGGGCACCCCCGGCGTGCTGATCCCCCCCGCCGAGGC
CGCCCGCCTGGCCAAGAGCCTGCCCAACGTTAAGGCCGTGGACATCGGCCCCGGCCTGAACCTGCTCCAG
GAGGACAACCCCGACCTGATCGGCAGCGAGATCGCCCGCTGGCTGAGCACCCTCGAGATCAGCGGCAAAG
ATGAGTTGTAGAAGCTTGCTAGTATAACTTCGTATAGCATACATTATACGAAGTTATGGGTCGATGGTGA
TGCTTGGCAATTCGGGTCGATGGTGAAGCATTGGTCTTCCTATTTTGATATAACTTCGTATAGGATACTT
TATACGAAGTTATGGGGATGATCCAATTCTTTGCCAAAATGATGAGACAGCACAATAACCAGCACGTTGC
CCAGGAGCTGTAGGAAAAAGAAGAAGGCATGAACATGGTTAGCAGAGGCTCTAGAGCCGCCGGTCACACG
CCAGAAGCCGAACCCCGCCCTGCCCCGTCCCCCCCGAAGGCAGCCGTCCCCCCGCGGACAGCCCCGAGCC
GCTCCCCCCGCACAAAGGGCCCTCCCGGAGCCCCTCAAGGCTTTCACGCAGCCACAGAAAAGAAACAAGC
CGTCATTAAACCAAGCGCTAATTACAGCCCGGAGGAGAAGGGCCGTCCCGCCCGCTCACCTGTGGGAGTA
ACGCGGTCAGTCAGAGCCGGGGCGGGCGGCGCGAGGCGGCGGCGGAGCGGGGCACGGGGCGAAGGCAGCG
CGCAGCGACTCCCGCCCGCCGCGCGCTTCGCTTTTTATAGGGCCGCCGCCGCCGCCGCCTCGCCATAAAA
GGAAACTTTCGGAGCGCGCCGCTCTGATTGGCTGCCGCCGCACCTCTCCGCCTCGCCCCGCCCCGCCCCT
CGCCCCGCCCCGCCCCGCCTGGCGCGCGCCCCCCCCCCCCCCCCGCCCCCATCGCTGCACAAAATAATTA
AAAAATAAATAAATACAAAATTGGGGGTGGGGAGGGGGGGGAGATGGGGAGAGTGAAGCAGAACGTGGGG
CTCACCTCGACCATGGTAATAGCGATGACTAATACGTAGATGTACTGCCAAGTAGGAAAGTCCCATAAGG
TCATGTACTGGGCATAATGCCAGGCGGGCCATTTACCGTCATTGACGTCAATAGGGGGCGTACTTGGCAT
ATGATACACTTGATGTACTGCCAAGTGGGCAGTTTACCGTAAATACTCCACCCATTGACGTCAATGGAAA
GTCCCTATTGGCGTTACTATGGGAACATACGTCATTATTGACGTCAATGGTACTCTTCCTAGAGCATGGC
TACGTAGATAAGTAGCATGGCGGGTTAATCATTAACTACAAGGAACCCCTAGTGATGGAGTTGGCCACTC
CCTCTCTGCGCGCTCGCTCGCTCACTGAGGCCGGGCGACCAAAGGTCGCCCGACGCCCGGGCTTTGCCCG
GGCGGCCTCAGTGAGCGAGCGAGCGCGCAGCTGGCGTAATAGCGAAGAGGCCCGCACCGATCGCCCTTCC
CAACAGTTGCGCAGCCTGAATGGCGAATGGG
[124 nt withheld, positions 5562-5685]
C
[91 nt withheld, positions 5687-5777]
A
[49 nt withheld, positions 5779-5827]
CCTTTGACGTTGGAGTCCACGTTCTTT
[37 nt withheld, positions 5855-5891]
ACCCTATCTCGGTCTATTCTTTTGATTTATAAGGGATTTTGCCGATTTCGGCCTATTGGTTAAAAAATGA
GCTGATTTAACAAAAATTTAACGCGAATTTTAACAAAATATTAACGCTTACAATTTAGGTGGCACTTTTC
GGGGAAATGTGCGCGGAACCCCTATTTGTTTATTTTTCTAAATACATTCAAATATGTATCCGCTCATGAG
ACAATAACCCTGATAAATGCTTCAATAATATTGAAAAAGGAAGAGTATGAGTATTCAACATTTCCGTGTC
GCCCTTATTCCCTTTTTTGCGGCATTTTGCCTTCCTGTTTTTGCTCACCCAGAAACGCTGGTGAAAGTAA
AAGATGCTGAAGATCAGTTGGGTGCACGAGTGGGTTACATCGAACTGGATCTCAACAGCGGTAAGATCCT
TGAGAGTTTTCGCCCCGAAGAACGTTTTCCAATGATGAGCACTTTTAAAGTTCTGCTATGTGGCGCGGTA
TTATCCCGTATTGACGCCGGGCAAGAGCAACTCGGTCGCCGCATACACTATTCTCAGAATGACTTGGTTG
AGTACTCACCAGTCACAGAAAAGCATCTTACGGATGGCATGACAGTAAGAGAATTATGCAGTGCTGCCAT
AACCATGAGTGATAACACTGCGGCCAACTTACTTCTGACAACGATCGGAGGACCGAAGGAGCTAACCGCT
TTTTTGCACAACATGGGGGATCATGTAACTCGCCTTGATCGTTGGGAACCGGAGCTGAATGAAGCCATAC
CAAACGACGAGCGTGACACCACGATGCCTGTAGCAATGGCAACAACGTTGCGCAAACTATTAACTGGCGA
ACTACTTACTCTAGCTTCCCGGCAACAATTAATAGACTGGATGGAGGCGGATAAAGTTGCAGGACCACTT
CTGCGCTCGGCCCTTCCGGCTGGCTGGTTTATTGCTGATAAATCTGGAGCCGGTGAGCGTGGGTCTCGCG
GTATCATTGCAGCACTGGGGCCAGATGGTAAGCCCTCCCGTATCGTAGTTATCTACACGACGGGGAGTCA
GGCAACTATGGATGAACGAAATAGACAGATCGCTGAGATAGGTGCCTCACTGATTAAGCATTGGTAACTG
TCAGACCAAGTTTACTCATATATACTTTAGATTGATTTAAAACTTCATTTTTAATTTAAAAGGATCTAGG
TGAAGATCCTTTTTGATAATCTCATGACCAAAATCCCTTAACGTGAGTTTTCGTTCCACTGAGCGTCAGA
CCCCGTAGAAAAGATCAAAGGATCTTCTTGAGATCCTTTTTTTCTGCGCGTAATCTGCTGCTTGCAAACA
AAAAAACCACCGCTACCAGCGGTGGTTTGTTTGCCGGATCAAGAGCTACCAACTCTTTTTCCGAAGGTAA
CTGGCTTCAGCAGAGCGCAGATACCAAATACTGTTCTTCTAGTGTAGCCGTAGTTAGGCCACCACTTCAA
GAACTCTGTAGCACCGCCTACATACCTCGCTCTGCTAATCCTGTTACCAGTGGCTGCTGCCAGTGGCGAT
AAGTCGTGTCTTACCGGGTTGGACTCAAGACGATAGTTACCGGATAAGGCGCAGCGGTCGGGCTGAACGG
GGGGTTCGTGCACACAGCCCAGCTTGGAGCGAACGACCTACACCGAACTGAGATACCTACAGCGTGAGCT
ATGAGAAAGCGCCACGCTTCCCGAAGGGAGAAAGGCGGACAGGTATCCGGTAAGCGGCAGGGTCGGAACA
GGAGAGCGCACGAGGGAGCTTCCAGGGGGAAACGCCTGGTATCTTTATAGTCCTGTCGGGTTTCGCCACC
TCTGACTTGAGCGTCGATTTTTGTGATGCTCGTCAGGGGGGCGGAGCCTATGGAAAAACGCCAGCAACGC
GGCCTTTTTACGGTTCCTGGCCTTTTGCTGGCCTTTTGCTCACATGTTCTTTCCTGCGTTATCCCCTGAT
TCTGTGGATAACCGTATTACCGCCTTTGAGTGAGCTGATACCGCTCGCCGCAGCCGAACGACCGAGCGCA
GCGAGTCAGTGAGCGAGGAAGCGGAAG
